>Addgene plasmid #236065 | pSmBit-CHIP-G132N | addgene full sequence | sequence record 486151 | Addgene NGS Result
GGCCTAACTGGCCGGTACCTGAGTCTAAATGAGTCTTCGGACCTCGCGGGGGCCGCTTAAGCGGTGGTTA
GGGTTTGTCTGACGCGGGGGGAGGGGGAAGGAACGAAACACTCTCATTCGGAGGCGGCTCGGGGTTTGGT
CTTGGTGGCCACGGGCACGCAGAAGAGCGCCGCGATCCTCTTAAGCACCCCCCCGCCCTCCGTGGAGGCG
GGGGTTTGGTCGGCGGGTGGTAACTGGCGGGCCGCTGACTCGGGCGGGTCGCGCGCCCCAGAGTGTGACC
TTTTCGGTCTGCTCGCAGACCCCCGGGCGGCGCCGCCGCGGCGGCGACGGGCTCGCTGGGTCCTAGGCTC
CATGGGGACCGTATACGTGGACAGGCTCTGGAGCATCCGCACGACTGCGGTGATATTACCGGAGACCTTC
TGCGGGACGAGCCGGGTCACGCGGCTGACGCGGAGCGTCCGTTGGGCGACAAACACCAGGACGGGGCACA
GGTACACTATCTTGTCACCCGGAGGCGCGAGGGACTGCAGGAGCTTCAGGGAGTGGCGCAGCTGCTTCAT
CCCCGTGGCCCGTTGCTCGCGTTTGCTGGCGGTGTCCCCGGAAGAAATATATTTGCATGTCTTTAGTTCT
ATGATGACACAAACCCCGCCCAGCGTCTTGTCATTGGCGAAGTCGAACACGCAGATGCAGTCGGGGCGGC
GCGGTCCCAGGTCCACTTCGCATATTAAGGTGACGCGTGTGGCCTCGAACACCGAGCGACCCTGCAGCGA
CCCGCTTAAAAGCTTGGCAATCCGGTACTGTTGGTAAAGCCACCATGGTGACCGGCTACCGGCTGTTCGA
GGAGATTCTCGGGAGTTCCGGTGGTGGCGGGAGCGGAGGTGGAGGCTCGAGCGGTATGAAGGGCAAGGAG
GAGAAGGAGGGCGGCGCACGGCTGGGCGCTGGCGGCGGAAGCCCCGAGAAGAGCCCGAGCGCGCAGGAGC
TCAAGGAGCAGGGCAATCGTCTGTTCGTGGGCCGAAAGTACCCGGAGGCGGCGGCCTGCTACGGCCGCGC
GATCACCCGGAACCCGCTGGTGGCCGTGTATTACACCAACCGGGCCTTGTGCTACCTGAAGATGCAGCAG
CACGAGCAGGCCCTGGCCGACTGCCGGCGCGCCCTGGAGCTGGACGGGCAGTCTGTGAAGGCGCACTTCT
TCCTGGGGCAGTGCCAGCTGGAGATGGAGAGCTATGATGAGGCCATCGCCAATCTGCAGCGAGCTTACAG
CCTGGCCAAGGAGCAGCGGCTGAACTTCAACGACGACATCCCCAGCGCTCTTCGAATCGCGAAGAAGAAG
CGCTGGAACAGCATTGAGGAGCGGCGCATCCACCAGGAGAGCGAGCTGCACTCCTACCTCTCCAGGCTCA
TTGCCGCGGAGCGTGAGAGGGAGCTGGAAGAGTGCCAGCGAAACCACGAGGGTGATGAGGACGACAGCCA
CGTCCGGGCCCAGCAGGCCTGCATTGAGGCCAAGCACGACAAGTACATGGCGGACATGGACGAGCTTTTT
TCTCAGGTGGATGAGAAGAGGAAGAAGCGAGACATCCCCGACTACCTGTGTGGCAAGATCAGCTTTGAGC
TGATGCGGGAGCCGTGCATCACGCCCAGTGGCATCACCTACGACCGCAAGGACATCGAGGAGCACCTGCA
GCGTGTGGGTCATTTTGACCCCGTGACCCGGAGCCCCCTGACCCAGGAACAGCTCATCCCCAACTTGGCT
ATGAAGGAGGTTATTGACGCATTCATCTCTGAGAATGGCTGGGTGGAGGACTACTGATCTAGAGTCGGGG
CGGCCGGCCGCTTCGAGCAGACATGATAAGATACATTGATGAGTTTGGACAAACCACAACTAGAATGCAG
TGAAAAAAATGCTTTATTTGTGAAATTTGTGATGCTATTGCTTTATTTGTAACCATTATAAGCTGCAATA
AACAAGTTAACAACAACAATTGCATTCATTTTATGTTTCAGGTTCAGGGGGAGGTGTGGGAGGTTTTTTA
AAGCAAGTAAAACCTCTACAAATGTGGTAAAATCGATAAGGATCCGTCGACCGATGCCCTTGAGAGCCTT
CAACCCAGTCAGCTCCTTCCGGTGGGCGCGGGGCATGACTATCGTCGCCGCACTTATGACTGTCTTCTTT
ATCATGCAACTCGTAGGACAGGTGCCGGCAGCGCTCTTCCGCTTCCTCGCTCACTGACTCGCTGCGCTCG
GTCGTTCGGCTGCGGCGAGCGGTATCAGCTCACTCAAAGGCGGTAATACGGTTATCCACAGAATCAGGGG
ATAACGCAGGAAAGAACATGTGAGCAAAAGGCCAGCAAAAGGCCAGGAACCGTAAAAAGGCCGCGTTGCT
GGCGTTTTTCCATAGGCTCCGCCCCCCTGACGAGCATCACAAAAATCGACGCTCAAGTCAGAGGTGGCGA
AACCCGACAGGACTATAAAGATACCAGGCGTTTCCCCCTGGAAGCTCCCTCGTGCGCTCTCCTGTTCCGA
CCCTGCCGCTTACCGGATACCTGTCCGCCTTTCTCCCTTCGGGAAGCGTGGCGCTTTCTCATAGCTCACG
CTGTAGGTATCTCAGTTCGGTGTAGGTCGTTCGCTCCAAGCTGGGCTGTGTGCACGAACCCCCCGTTCAG
CCCGACCGCTGCGCCTTATCCGGTAACTATCGTCTTGAGTCCAACCCGGTAAGACACGACTTATCGCCAC
TGGCAGCAGCCACTGGTAACAGGATTAGCAGAGCGAGGTATGTAGGCGGTGCTACAGAGTTCTTGAAGTG
GTGGCCTAACTACGGCTACACTAGAAGAACAGTATTTGGTATCTGCGCTCTGCTGAAGCCAGTTACCTTC
GGAAAAAGAGTTGGTAGCTCTTGATCCGGCAAACAAACCACCGCTGGTAGCGGTGGTTTTTTTGTTTGCA
AGCAGCAGATTACGCGCAGAAAAAAAGGATCTCAAGAAGATCCTTTGATCTTTTCTACGGGGTCTGACGC
TCAGTGGAACGAAAACTCACGTTAAGGGATTTTGGTCATGAGATTATCAAAAAGGATCTTCACCTAGATC
CTTTTAAATTAAAAATGAAGTTTTAAATCAATCTAAAGTATATATGAGTAAACTTGGTCTGACAGCGGCC
GCAAATGCTAAACCACTGCAGTGGTTACCAGTGCTTGATCAGTGAGGCACCGATCTCAGCGATCTGCCTA
TTTCGTTCGTCCATAGTGGCCTGACTCCCCGTCGTGTAGATCACTACGATTCGTGAGGGCTTACCATCAG
GCCCCAGCGCAGCAATGATGCCGCGAGAGCCGCGTTCACCGGCCCCCGATTTGTCAGCAATGAACCAGCC
AGCAGGGAGGGCCGAGCGAAGAAGTGGTCCTGCTACTTTGTCCGCCTCCATCCAGTCTATGAGCTGCTGT
CGTGATGCTAGAGTAAGAAGTTCGCCAGTGAGTAGTTTCCGAAGAGTTGTGGCCATTGCTACTGGCATCG
TGGTATCACGCTCGTCGTTCGGTATGGCTTCGTTCAACTCTGGTTCCCAGCGGTCAAGCCGGGTCACATG
ATCACCCATATTATGAAGAAATGCAGTCAGCTCCTTAGGGCCTCCGATCGTTGTCAGAAGTAAGTTGGCC
GCGGTGTTGTCGCTCATGGTAATGGCAGCACTACACAATTCTCTTACCGTCATGCCATCCGTAAGATGCT
TTTCCGTGACCGGCGAGTACTCAACCAAGTCGTTTTGTGAGTAGTGTATACGGCGACCAAGCTGCTCTTG
CCCGGCGTCTATACGGGACAACACCGCGCCACATAGCAGTACTTTGAAAGTGCTCATCATCGGGAATCGT
TCTTCGGGGCGGAAAGACTCAAGGATCTTGCCGCTATTGAGATCCAGTTCGATATAGCCCACTCTTGCAC
CCAGTTGATCTTCAGCATCTTTTACTTTCACCAGCGTTTCGGGGTGTGCAAAAACAGGCAAGCAAAATGC
CGCAAAGAAGGGAATGAGTGCGACACGAAAATGTTGGATGCTCATACTCGTCCTTTTTCAATATTATTGA
AGCATTTATCAGGGTTACTAGTACGTCTCTCAAGGATAAGTAAGTAATATTAAGGTACGGGAGGTATTGG
ACAGGCCGCAATAAAATATCTTTATTTTCATTACATCTGTGTGTTGGTTTTTTGTGTGAATCGATAGTAC
TAACATACGCTCTCCATCAAAACAAAACGAAACAAAACAAACTAGCAAAATAGGCTGTCCCCAGTGCAAG
TGCAGGTGCCAGAACATTTCTCT
Features (pLannotate 1.2.2; 10 found; start..end, strand, type, name):
     28..779     +  promoter       HSV TK promoter: herpes simplex virus thymidine kinase promoter
    896..1804    +  CDS            STUB1: CHIP_HUMAN - Also known as CHIP From Homo sapiens (Human).
   1847..1968    -  polyA_signal   SV40 poly(A) signal: SV40 polyadenylation signal
   1991..2059    -  CDS            large T antigen (fragment): large T antigen from SV40 (simian virus 40)
   2075..2207    +  CDS            TcR (fragment): tetracycline efflux protein; tet; confers resistance to tetracycline
   2387..2975    -  rep_origin     ori: high-copy-number ColE1/pMB1/pBR322/pUC origin of replication
   3175..4035    -  CDS            AmpR: β-lactamase confers resistance to ampicillin, carbenicillin, and related antibiotics
   4036..4077    -  promoter       AmpR promoter (fragment): bla
   4140..4188    +  polyA_signal   poly(A) signal: synthetic polyadenylation signal
   4202..4293    +  misc_feature   pause site: RNA polymerase II transcriptional pause signal from the human α2 globin gene
