[The description below was written by a language model from this plasmid's Addgene catalogue record and pLannotate feature annotations shown in this document.]
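Description:
pSmBit-CHIP-G132N is a mammalian expression plasmid built on the pBiT2.1-N backbone, a vector designed for split-luciferase (NanoBiT-type) protein complementation assays. It encodes human CHIP (STUB1, STIP1 homology and U-box containing protein 1) carrying a G132N substitution and fused at its N terminus to SmBit, the small peptide fragment of the split luciferase. In bacteria the roughly 4.3 kb plasmid is maintained at high copy through a ColE1/pUC-type origin and selected with ampicillin via the β-lactamase gene. The short tetracycline-resistance and SV40 large T antigen fragments in the annotation are non-functional backbone remnants.

Expression is driven by the herpes simplex virus thymidine kinase promoter, a relatively weak constitutive promoter that keeps fusion protein levels low, which helps limit non-specific fragment association in complementation assays. The annotated STUB1 coding sequence lies downstream of this promoter. The SmBit tag and linker are not separately annotated but presumably occupy the gap between the promoter and the CHIP reading frame. An SV40 polyadenylation signal follows the insert. Upstream of the promoter, a synthetic poly(A) signal and an RNA polymerase II pause site from the human α2 globin gene serve to block read-through transcription from the backbone into the expression cassette.

When co-expressed with a partner protein fused to the complementary large luciferase fragment, interaction between the two proteins reconstitutes luciferase activity and yields a luminescent readout. The associated publication concerns phosphorylation-state-dependent binding of HSP70 and compensatory protein engineering, suggesting that this construct is used to test how the G132N change alters CHIP–chaperone binding. The record does not specify the partner construct.
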