Addgene plasmid #236065: pSmBit-CHIP-G132N
Purpose: SmBit-CHIP expression with G132N substitution
Depositing lab: Jonathan Schisler. Depositing organization: University of North Carolina at Chapel Hill. Publication: Phosphorylation-State Modulated Binding of HSP70: Structural Insights and Compensatory Protein Engineering. Stewart M, Paththamperuma C, McCann C, Cottingim K, Zhang H, DelVecchio R, Peng I, Fennimore E, Nix JC, Saeed MN, George K, Makaroff K, Colie M, Paulakonis E, Almeida MF, Afolayan AJ, Brown NG, Page RC, Schisler JC. bioRxiv [Preprint]. 2025 Feb 17:2025.02.17.637997. doi: 10.1101/2025.02.17.637997. PubMed 40027613.
Backbone
  Vector backbone: pBiT2.1-N
  Vector type: Luciferase
Growth in bacteria
  Bacterial resistance: Ampicillin, 100 μg/mL
  Growth temperature: 37°C
  Growth strain: DH5alpha
  Copy number: High Copy
Gene/Insert
  Gene/Insert name: SmBit-CHIP-G132N (alt names: STUB1; STIP1 homology and U-box containing protein 1)
  Species: H. sapiens (human)
  Mutation: G132N
  Entrez Gene: STUB1 (a.k.a. CHIP, HSPABP2, NY-CO-7, SCA48, SCAR16, SDCCAG7, UBOX1)
  Promoter: HSV-TK
  Tag / fusion protein: SmBit (N terminal on insert)
  Cloning method: Other
Terms and licenses: Academic/Nonprofit Terms; Industry Terms: Not Available to Industry
How to cite: pSmBit-CHIP-G132N was a gift from Jonathan Schisler (Addgene plasmid # 236065 ; http://n2t.net/addgene:236065 ; RRID:Addgene_236065)
